>Addgene plasmid #188673 | SGEP-sh-Hs-PHGDH-1968 | addgene full sequence | sequence record 375111 | Addgene NGS Result
CGCGGAACCCCTATTTGTTTATTTTTCTAAATACATTCAAATATGTATCCGCTCATGAGACAATAACCCT
GATAAATGCTTCAATAATATTGAAAAAGGAAGAGTATGAGTATTCAACATTTCCGTGTCGCCCTTATTCC
CTTTTTTGCGGCATTTTGCCTTCCTGTTTTTGCTCACCCAGAAACGCTGGTGAAAGTAAAAGATGCTGAA
GATCAGTTGGGTGCACGAGTGGGTTACATCGAACTGGATCTCAACAGCGGTAAGATCCTTGAGAGTTTTC
GCCCCGAAGAACGTTTTCCAATGATGAGCACTTTTAAAGTTCTGCTATGTGGCGCGGTATTATCCCGTAT
TGACGCCGGGCAAGAGCAACTCGGTCGCCGCATACACTATTCTCAGAATGACTTGGTTGAGTACTCACCA
GTCACAGAAAAGCATCTTACGGATGGCATGACAGTAAGAGAATTATGCAGTGCTGCCATAACCATGAGTG
ATAACACTGCGGCCAACTTACTTCTGACAACGATCGGAGGACCGAAGGAGCTAACCGCTTTTTTGCACAA
CATGGGGGATCATGTAACTCGCCTTGATCGTTGGGAACCGGAGCTGAATGAAGCCATACCAAACGACGAG
CGTGACACCACGATGCCTGTAGCAATGGCAACAACGTTGCGCAAACTATTAACTGGCGAACTACTTACTC
TAGCTTCCCGGCAACAATTAATAGACTGGATGGAGGCGGATAAAGTTGCAGGACCACTTCTGCGCTCGGC
CCTTCCGGCTGGCTGGTTTATTGCTGATAAATCTGGAGCCGGTGAGCGTGGGTCTCGCGGTATCATTGCA
GCACTGGGGCCAGATGGTAAGCCCTCCCGTATCGTAGTTATCTACACGACGGGGAGTCAGGCAACTATGG
ATGAACGAAATAGACAGATCGCTGAGATAGGTGCCTCACTGATTAAGCATTGGTAACTGTCAGACCAAGT
TTACTCATATATACTTTAGATTGATTTAAAACTTCATTTTTAATTTAAAAGGATCTAGGTGAAGATCCTT
TTTGATAATCTCATGACCAAAATCCCTTAACGTGAGTTTTCGTTCCACTGAGCGTCAGACCCCGTAGAAA
AGATCAAAGGATCTTCTTGAGATCCTTTTTTTCTGCGCGTAATCTGCTGCTTGCAAACAAAAAAACCACC
GCTACCAGCGGTGGTTTGTTTGCCGGATCAAGAGCTACCAACTCTTTTTCCGAAGGTAACTGGCTTCAGC
AGAGCGCAGATACCAAATACTGTTCTTCTAGTGTAGCCGTAGTTAGGCCACCACTTCAAGAACTCTGTAG
CACCGCCTACATACCTCGCTCTGCTAATCCTGTTACCAGTGGCTGCTGCCAGTGGCGATAAGTCGTGTCT
TACCGGGTTGGACTCAAGACGATAGTTACCGGATAAGGCGCAGCGGTCGGGCTGAACGGGGGGTTCGTGC
ACACAGCCCAGCTTGGAGCGAACGACCTACACCGAACTGAGATACCTACAGCGTGAGCTATGAGAAAGCG
CCACGCTTCCCGAAGGGAGAAAGGCGGACAGGTATCCGGTAAGCGGCAGGGTCGGAACAGGAGAGCGCAC
GAGGGAGCTTCCAGGGGGAAACGCCTGGTATCTTTATAGTCCTGTCGGGTTTCGCCACCTCTGACTTGAG
CGTCGATTTTTGTGATGCTCGTCAGGGGGGCGGAGCCTATGGAAAAACGCCAGCAACGCGGCCTTTTTAC
GGTTCCTGGCCTTTTGCTGGCCTTTTGCTCACATGTTCTTTCCTGCGTTATCCCCTGATTCTGTGGATAA
CCGTATTACCGCCTTTGAGTGAGCTGATACCGCTCGCCGCAGCCGAACGACCGAGCGCAGCGAGTCAGTG
AGCGAGGAAGCGGAAGAGCGCCCAATACGCAAACCGCCTCTCCCCGCGCGTTGGCCGATTCATTAATGCA
GCTGGCACGACAGGTTTCCCGACTGGAAAGCGGGCAGTGAGCGCAACGCAATTAATGTGAGTTAGCTCAC
TCATTAGGCACCCCAGGCTTTACACTTTATGCTTCCGGCTCGTATGTTGTGTGGAATTGTGAGCGGATAA
CAATTTCACACAGGAAACAGCTATGACCATGATTACGCCAAGCGCGCAATTAACCCTCACTAAAGGGAAC
AAAAGCTGGAGCTGCAAGCTTAATGTAGTCTTATGCAATACTCTTGTAGTCTTGCAACATGGTAACGATG
AGTTAGCAACATGCCTTACAAGGAGAGAAAAAGCACCGTGCATGCCGATTGGTGGAAGTAAGGTGGTACG
ATCGTGCCTTATTAGGAAGGCAACAGACGGGTCTGACATGGATTGGACGAACCACTGAATTGCCGCATTG
CAGAGATATTGTATTTAAGTGCCTAGCTCGATACATAAACGGGTCTCTCTGGTTAGACCAGATCTGAGCC
TGGGAGCTCTCTGGCTAACTAGGGAACCCACTGCTTAAGCCTCAATAAAGCTTGCCTTGAGTGCTTCAAG
TAGTGTGTGCCCGTCTGTTGTGTGACTCTGGTAACTAGAGATCCCTCAGACCCTTTTAGTCAGTGTGGAA
AATCTCTAGCAGTGGCGCCCGAACAGGGACTTGAAAGCGAAAGGGAAACCAGAGGAGCTCTCTCGACGCA
GGACTCGGCTTGCTGAAGCGCGCACGGCAAGAGGCGAGGGGCGGCGACTGGTGAGTACGCCAAAAATTTT
GACTAGCGGAGGCTAGAAGGAGAGAGATGGGTGCGAGAGCGTCAGTATTAAGCGGGGGAGAATTAGATCG
CGATGGGAAAAAATTCGGTTAAGGCCAGGGGGAAAGAAAAAATATAAATTAAAACATATAGTATGGGCAA
GCAGGGAGCTAGAACGATTCGCAGTTAATCCTGGCCTGTTAGAAACATCAGAAGGCTGTAGACAAATACT
GGGACAGCTACAACCATCCCTTCAGACAGGATCAGAAGAACTTAGATCATTATATAATACAGTAGCAACC
CTCTATTGTGTGCATCAAAGGATAGAGATAAAAGACACCAAGGAAGCTTTAGACAAGATAGAGGAAGAGC
AAAACAAAAGTAAGACCACCGCACAGCAAGCGGCCGCTGATCTTCAGACCTGGAGGAGGAGATATGAGGG
ACAATTGGAGAAGTGAATTATATAAATATAAAGTAGTAAAAATTGAACCATTAGGAGTAGCACCCACCAA
GGCAAAGAGAAGAGTGGTGCAGAGAGAAAAAAGAGCAGTGGGAATAGGAGCTTTGTTCCTTGGGTTCTTG
GGAGCAGCAGGAAGCACTATGGGCGCAGCGTCAATGACGCTGACGGTACAGGCCAGACAATTATTGTCTG
GTATAGTGCAGCAGCAGAACAATTTGCTGAGGGCTATTGAGGCGCAACAGCATCTGTTGCAACTCACAGT
CTGGGGCATCAAGCAGCTCCAGGCAAGAATCCTGGCTGTGGAAAGATACCTAAAGGATCAACAGCTCCTG
GGGATTTGGGGTTGCTCTGGAAAACTCATTTGCACCACTGCTGTGCCTTGGAATGCTAGTTGGAGTAATA
AATCTCTGGAACAGATTTGGAATCACACGACCTGGATGGAGTGGGACAGAGAAATTAACAATTACACAAG
CTTAATACACTCCTTAATTGAAGAATCGCAAAACCAGCAAGAAAAGAATGAACAAGAATTATTGGAATTA
GATAAATGGGCAAGTTTGTGGAATTGGTTTAACATAACAAATTGGCTGTGGTATATAAAATTATTCATAA
TGATAGTAGGAGGCTTGGTAGGTTTAAGAATAGTTTTTGCTGTACTTTCTATAGTGAATAGAGTTAGGCA
GGGATATTCACCATTATCGTTTCAGACCCACCTCCCAACCCCGAGGGGACCCGACAGGCCCGAAGGAATA
GAAGAAGAAGGTGGAGAGAGAGACAGAGACAGATCCATTCGATTAGTGAACGGATCTCGACGGTATCGGT
TAACTTTTAAAAGAAAAGGGGGGATTGGGGGGTACAGTGCAGGGGAAAGAATAGTAGACATAATAGCAAC
AGACATACAAACTAAAGAATTACAAAAACAAATTACAAAAATTCAAAATTTTATCGATCACGAGACTAGC
CTCGATCGAGCTAGCTGCAGTAACGCCATTTTGCAAGGCATGGAAAAATACCAAACCAAGAATAGAGAAG
TTCAGATCAAGGGCGGGTACATGAAAATAGCTAACGTTGGGCCAAACAGGATATCTGCGGTGAGCAGTTT
CGGCCCCGGCCCGGGGCCAAGAACAGATGGTCACCGCAGTTTCGGCCCCGGCCCGAGGCCAAGAACAGAT
GGTCCCCAGATATGGCCCAACCCTCAGCAGTTTCTTAAGACCCATCAGATGTTTCCAGGCTCCCCCAAGG
ACCTGAAATGACCCTGCGCCTTATTTGAATTAACCAATCAGCCTGCTTCTCGCTTCTGTTCGCGCGCTTC
TGCTTCCCGAGCTCTATAAAAGAGCTCACAACCCCTCACTCGGCGCGCCAGTCCTCCGACAGACTGAGTC
GGCCGGTGGATCTACCGGTGGATCCACCATGGTGAGCAAGGGCGAGGAGCTGTTCACCGGGGTGGTGCCC
ATCCTGGTCGAGCTGGACGGCGACGTAAACGGCCACAAGTTCAGCGTGTCTGGCGAGGGCGAGGGCGATG
CCACCTACGGCAAGCTGACCCTGAAGTTCATCTGCACCACCGGCAAGCTGCCCGTGCCCTGGCCCACCCT
CGTGACCACCCTGACCTACGGCGTGCAGTGCTTCAGCCGCTACCCCGACCACATGAAGCAGCACGACTTC
TTCAAGTCCGCCATGCCCGAAGGCTACGTCCAGGAGCGCACCATCTTCTTCAAGGACGACGGCAACTACA
AGACCCGCGCCGAGGTGAAGTTCGAGGGCGACACCCTGGTGAACCGCATCGAGCTGAAGGGCATCGACTT
CAAGGAGGACGGCAACATCCTGGGGCACAAGCTGGAGTACAACTACAACAGCCACAACGTCTATATCATG
GCCGACAAGCAGAAGAACGGCATCAAGGCGAACTTCAAGATCCGCCACAACATCGAGGACGGCAGCGTGC
AGCTCGCCGACCACTACCAGCAGAACACCCCCATCGGCGACGGCCCCGTGCTGCTGCCCGACAACCACTA
CCTGAGCACCCAGTCCGCCCTGAGCAAAGACCCCAACGAGAAGCGCGATCACATGGTCCTGCTGGAGTTC
GTGACCGCCGCCGGGATCACTCTCGGCATGGACGAGCTGTACAAGTAATGACGTACGGCGGCCGCCTCGA
CTAGGGATAACAGGGTAATTGTTTGAATGAGGCTTCAGTACTTTACAGAATCGTTGCCTGCACATCTTGG
AAACACTTGCTGGGATTACTTCGACTTCTTAACCCAACAGAAGGCTCGAGAAGGTATATTGCTGTTGACA
GTGAGCGCACAGCAATAACCGTCTAATAATAGTGAAGCCACAGATGTATTATTAGACGGTTATTGCTGTA
TGCCTACTGCCTCGGACTTCAAGGGGCTAGAATTCGAGCAATTATCTTGTTTACTAAAACTGAATACCTT
GCTATCTCTTTGATACATTTTTACAAAGCTGAATTAAAATGGTATAAATTAAATCACTTTTTTCAATTGA
CGCGTAATTCTACCGGGTAGGGGAGGCGCTTTTCCCAAGGCAGTCTGGAGCATGCGCTTTAGCAGCCCCG
CTGGGCACTTGGCGCTACACAAGTGGCCTCTGGCCTCGCACACATTCCACATCCACCGGTAGGCGCCAAC
CGGCTCCGTTCTTTGGTGGCCCCTTCGCGCCACCTTCTACTCCTCCCCTAGTCAGGAAGTTCCCCCCCGC
CCCGCAGCTCGCGTCGTGCAGGACGTGACAAATGGAAGTAGCACGTCTCACTAGTCTCGTGCAGATGGAC
AGCACCGCTGAGCAATGGAAGCGGGTAGGCCTTTGGGGCAGCGGCCAATAGCAGCTTTGCTCCTTCGCTT
TCTGGGCTCAGAGGCTGGGAAGGGGTGGGTCCGGGGGCGGGCTCAGGGGCGGGCTCAGGGGCGGGGCGGG
CGCCCGAAGGTCCTCCGGAGGCCCGGCATTCTGCACGCTTCAAAAGCGCACGTCTGCCGCGCTGTTCTCC
TCTTCCTCATCTCCGGGCCTTTCGACCTGCAGCCCAAGCTTACCATGACCGAGTACAAGCCCACGGTGCG
CCTCGCCACCCGCGACGACGTCCCCAGGGCCGTACGCACCCTCGCCGCCGCGTTCGCCGACTACCCCGCC
ACGCGCCACACCGTCGATCCGGACCGCCACATCGAGCGGGTCACCGAGCTGCAAGAACTCTTCCTCACGC
GCGTCGGGCTCGACATCGGCAAGGTGTGGGTCGCGGACGACGGCGCCGCGGTGGCGGTCTGGACCACGCC
GGAGAGCGTCGAAGCGGGGGCGGTGTTCGCCGAGATCGGCCCGCGCATGGCCGAGTTGAGCGGTTCCCGG
CTGGCCGCGCAGCAACAGATGGAAGGCCTCCTGGCGCCGCACCGGCCCAAGGAGCCCGCGTGGTTCCTGG
CCACCGTCGGCGTCTCGCCCGACCACCAGGGCAAGGGTCTGGGCAGCGCCGTCGTGCTCCCCGGAGTGGA
GGCGGCCGAGCGCGCCGGGGTGCCCGCCTTCCTGGAGACCTCCGCGCCCCGCAACCTCCCCTTCTACGAG
CGGCTCGGCTTCACCGTCACCGCCGACGTCGAGGTGCCCGAAGGACCGCGCACCTGGTGCATGACCCGCA
AGCCCGGTGCCTGACGCCCGCCCCACGACCCGCAGCGCCCGACCGAAAGGAGCGCACGACCCCATGCATG
TCGACTTCGAAACGCGTCTGGAACAATCAACCTCTGGATTACAAAATTTGTGAAAGATTGACTGGTATTC
TTAACTATGTTGCTCCTTTTACGCTATGTGGATACGCTGCTTTAATGCCTTTGTATCATGCTATTGCTTC
CCGTATGGCTTTCATTTTCTCCTCCTTGTATAAATCCTGGTTGCTGTCTCTTTATGAGGAGTTGTGGCCC
GTTGTCAGGCAACGTGGCGTGGTGTGCACTGTGTTTGCTGACGCAACCCCCACTGGTTGGGGCATTGCCA
CCACCTGTCAGCTCCTTTCCGGGACTTTCGCTTTCCCCCTCCCTATTGCCACGGCGGAACTCATCGCCGC
CTGCCTTGCCCGCTGCTGGACAGGGGCTCGGCTGTTGGGCACTGACAATTCCGTGGTGTTGTCGGGGAAG
CTGACGTCCTTTCCATGGCTGCTCGCCTGTGTTGCCACCTGGATTCTGCGCGGGACGTCCTTCTGCTACG
TCCCTTCGGCCCTCAATCCAGCGGACCTTCCTTCCCGCGGCCTGCTGCCGGCTCTGCGGCCTCTTCCGCG
TCTTCGCCTTCGCCCTCAGACGAGTCGGATCTCCCTTTGGGCCGCCTCCCCGCCTGGAATTAATTCTGCA
GTCGAGACCTAGAAAAACATGGAGCAATCACAAGTAGCAATACAGCAGCTACCAATGCTGATTGTGCCTG
GCTAGAAGCACAAGAGGAGGAGGAGGTGGGTTTTCCAGTCACACCTCAGGTACCTTTAAGACCAATGACT
TACAAGGCAGCTGTAGATCTTAGCCACTTTTTAAAAGAAAAGGGGGGACTGGAAGGGCTAATTCACTCCC
AACGAAGACAAGATCTGCTTTTTGCTTGTACTGGGTCTCTCTGGTTAGACCAGATCTGAGCCTGGGAGCT
CTCTGGCTAACTAGGGAACCCACTGCTTAAGCCTCAATAAAGCTTGCCTTGAGTGCTTCAAGTAGTGTGT
GCCCGTCTGTTGTGTGACTCTGGTAACTAGAGATCCCTCAGACCCTTTTAGTCAGTGTGGAAAATCTCTA
GCAGTAGTAGTTCATGTCATCTTATTATTCAGTATTTATAACTTGCAAAGAAATGAATATCAGAGAGTGA
GAGGAACTTGTTTATTGCAGCTTATAATGGTTACAAATAAAGCAATAGCATCACAAATTTCACAAATAAA
GCATTTTTTTCACTGCATTCTAGTTGTGGTTTGTCCAAACTCATCAATGTATCTTATCATGTCTGGCTCT
AGCTATCCCGCCCCTAACTCCGCCCATCCCGCCCCTAACTCCGCCCAGTTCCGCCCATTCTCCGCCCCAT
GGCTGACTAATTTTTTTTATTTATGCAGAGGCCGAGGCCGCCTCGGCCTCTGAGCTATTCCAGAAGTAGT
GAGGAGGCTTTTTTGGAGGCCTAGGGACGTACCCAATTCGCCCTATAGTGAGTCGTATTACGCGCGCTCA
CTGGCCGTCGTTTTACAACGTCGTGACTGGGAAAACCCTGGCGTTACCCAACTTAATCGCCTTGCAGCAC
ATCCCCCTTTCGCCAGCTGGCGTAATAGCGAAGAGGCCCGCACCGATCGCCCTTCCCAACAGTTGCGCAG
CCTGAATGGCGAATGGG
[124 nt withheld, positions 8488-8611]
C
[91 nt withheld, positions 8613-8703]
A
[49 nt withheld, positions 8705-8753]
CCTTTGACGTTGGAGTCCACGTTCTTT
[37 nt withheld, positions 8781-8817]
ACCCTATCTCGGTCTATTCTTTTGATTTATAAGGGATTTTGCCGATTTCGGCCTATTGGTTAAAAAATGA
GCTGATTTAACAAAAATTTAACGCGAATTTTAACAAAATATTAACGCTTACAATTTAGGTGGCACTTTTC
GGGGAAATGTG
Features (pLannotate 1.2.2; 28 found; start..end, strand, type, name):
      1..105     +  promoter       AmpR promoter: bla
    106..966     +  CDS            AmpR: β-lactamase; bla; confers resistance to ampicillin, carbenicillin, and related antibiotics
   1137..1725    +  rep_origin     ori: high-copy-number ColE1/pMB1/pBR322/pUC origin of replication
   1908..2000    +  CDS            lacI (fragment): lac repressor; lacI; The lac repressor binds to the lac operator to inhibit transcription in E. coli. This inhibition can be relieved by adding lactose or isopropyl-β-D-thiogalactopyranoside (IPTG).
   2013..2034    +  protein_bind   CAP binding site: CAP binding activates transcription in the presence of cAMP. E. coli catabolite activator protein
   2049..2079    +  promoter       lac promoter: promoter for the E. coli lac operon
   2087..2103    +  protein_bind   lac operator: The lac repressor binds to the lac operator to inhibit transcription in E. coli. This inhibition can be relieved by adding lactose or isopropyl-β-D-thiogalactopyranoside (IPTG). lac repressor encoded by lacI
   2148..2166    +  promoter       T3 promoter: promoter for bacteriophage T3 RNA polymerase
   2194..2420    +  promoter       RSV promoter: Rous sarcoma virus enhancer/promoter
   2421..2601    +  LTR            5' LTR (truncated): truncated 5' long terminal repeat (LTR) from HIV-1
   2648..2773    +  misc_feature   HIV-1 Ψ: packaging signal of human immunodeficiency virus type 1
   2757..3120    +  CDS            HIV-1 gag (fragment): gag protein from human immunodeficiency virus 1; gag
   3266..3499    +  misc_feature   RRE: The Rev response element (RRE) of HIV-1 allows for Rev-dependent mRNA export from the nucleus to the cytoplasm.
   3876..3976    +  CDS            Rev (fragment): human immunodeficiency virus 1 (HIV-1) Rev protein; rev; enhances nuclear export of unspliced and incompletely spliced viral mRNAs
   3995..4112    +  misc_feature   cPPT/CTS: central polypurine tract and central termination sequence of HIV-1
   4150..4551    +  promoter       SFFV promoter: spleen focus-forming virus long terminal repeat (LTR) promoter
   4579..5298    +  CDS            EGFP: the original enhanced GFP (Yang et al., 1996) mammalian codon-optimized
   5534..5660    +  ncRNA          3' miR-30a: sequence downstream of the 71-nt precursor of the human miR-30a microRNA (Zeng et al., 2002) miRNA
   5685..6184    +  promoter       PGK promoter: mouse phosphoglycerate kinase 1 promoter
   6205..6804    +  CDS            PuroR: puromycin N-acetyltransferase; pac from Streptomyces alboniger; confers resistance to puromycin
   6885..7473    +  misc_feature   WPRE: woodchuck hepatitis virus posttranscriptional regulatory element
   7490..7678    +  CDS            nef (fragment): NEF_HV1Z2 - Experimental evidence at protein level: Swiss-Prot protein existence level 1. Extracellular Nef protein targets CD4(+) T-lymphocytes for apoptosis by interacting with CXCR4 surface receptors. From Human immunodeficiency virus type 1 group M subtype D (isolate Z2/CDC-Z34) (HIV-1).
   7680..7913    +  LTR            3' LTR (ΔU3): self-inactivating 3' long terminal repeat (LTR) from HIV-1
   7985..8106    +  polyA_signal   SV40 poly(A) signal: SV40 polyadenylation signal
   8146..8281    +  rep_origin     SV40 ori: SV40 origin of replication
   8302..8320    -  promoter       T7 promoter: promoter for bacteriophage T7 RNA polymerase
   8328..8483    +  CDS            lacZα (fragment): LacZα fragment of β-galactosidase; lacZ fragment
   8488..8916    +  rep_origin     f1 ori (sequence partly withheld): f1 bacteriophage origin of replication; arrow indicates direction of (+) strand synthesis
