[The description below was written by a language model from this plasmid's Addgene catalogue record and pLannotate feature annotations shown in this document.]
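Description:
SGEP-sh-Hs-PHGDH-1968 is a third-generation, self-inactivating lentiviral shRNA vector built on the pRRL backbone and designed to knock down human PHGDH (phosphoglycerate dehydrogenase). It is propagated in E. coli through a high-copy ColE1/pUC-type origin with ampicillin selection from the β-lactamase gene. The backbone also carries an f1 origin, an SV40 origin and remnants of lac/lacZα and T3/T7 promoter sequences. The catalogue lists the vector type as both lentiviral and CRISPR, but no Cas or guide RNA scaffold elements appear in the feature table, and the stated purpose is shRNA.

The viral genome is transcribed from a chimeric RSV promoter fused to a truncated HIV-1 5' LTR, which makes packaging Tat-independent. It includes the Ψ packaging signal with a gag fragment, the RRE for Rev-dependent export, the cPPT/CTS and a ΔU3 3' LTR followed by an SV40 polyadenylation signal. Within the provirus, the SFFV promoter drives EGFP. The 97 bp shRNA insert lies downstream of EGFP in a microRNA context, as indicated by the annotated 3' miR-30a flanking sequence, although the hairpin and the 5' flank are not themselves annotated. With this arrangement, a single Pol II transcript both reports expression by green fluorescence and is processed by the endogenous microRNA machinery to release the PHGDH-targeting guide strand. A separate mouse PGK promoter drives puromycin N-acetyltransferase for selection of transduced cells, and a WPRE enhances transcript expression. The construct is suited to stable, constitutive PHGDH knockdown in human cells, with transduced cells tracked by fluorescence or enriched by puromycin selection.
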