Addgene plasmid #188673: SGEP-sh-Hs-PHGDH-1968
Purpose: shRNA
Depositing lab: Lewis Cantley. Depositing organization: Cornell University.
Backbone
  Vector backbone: pRRL
  Vector type: Lentiviral, CRISPR
Growth in bacteria
  Bacterial resistance: Ampicillin, 100 μg/mL
  Growth temperature: 30°C
  Growth strain: NEB Stable
  Copy number: High Copy
Gene/Insert
  Gene/Insert name: shPHGDH
  gRNA/shRNA sequence: TGCTGTTGACAGTGAGCGCACAGCAATAACCGTCTAATAATAGTGAAGCCACAGATGTATTATTAGACGGTTATTGCTGTATGCCTACTGCCTCGGA
  Species: H. sapiens (human)
  Insert size (bp): 97
  Mutation: WT
  Entrez Gene: PHGDH (a.k.a. 3-PGDH, 3PGDH, HEL-S-113, NLS, NLS1, PDG, PGAD, PGD, PGDH, PHGDHD, SERA)
  Cloning method: Restriction Enzyme; 5′ cloning site Unknown (unknown if destroyed)
Terms and licenses: Academic/Nonprofit Terms; Industry Terms: Not Available to Industry
How to cite: SGEP-sh-Hs-PHGDH-1968 was a gift from Lewis Cantley (Addgene plasmid # 188673 ; http://n2t.net/addgene:188673 ; RRID:Addgene_188673)
